>Addgene plasmid #123727 | MTK3_012 | addgene full sequence | sequence record 248660 | Addgene NGS Result
AACTCTGTAGCACCGCCTACATACCTCGCTCTGCTAATCCTGTTACCAGTGGCTGCTGCCAGTGGCGATA
AGTCGTGTCTTACCGGGTTGGACTCAAGACGATAGTTACCGGATAAGGCGCAGCGGTCGGGCTGAACGGG
GGGTTCGTGCACACAGCCCAGCTTGGAGCGAACGACCTACACCGAACTGAGATACCTACAGCGTGAGCTA
TGAGAAAGCGCCACGCTTCCCGAAGGGAGAAAGGCGGACAGGTATCCGGTAAGCGGCAGGGTCGGAACAG
GAGAGCGCACGAGGGAGCTTCCAGGGGGAAACGCCTGGTATCTTTATAGTCCTGTCGGGTTTCGCCACCT
CTGACTTGAGCGTCGATTTTTGTGATGCTCGTCAGGGGGGCGGAGCCTATGGAAAAACGCCAGCAACGCG
GCCTTTTTACGGTTCCTGGCCTTTTGCTGGCCTTTTGCTCACATGTTCTTTCCTGCGTTATCCCCTGATT
CTGTGGATAACCGTAGTCGGTCTCATATGGGCCCTAAAAAGAAGCGTAAAGTCGCCCCCCCGACCGATGT
CAGCCTGGGGGACGAGCTCCACTTAGACGGCGAGGACGTGGCGATGGCGCATGCCGACGCGCTAGACGAT
TTCGATCTGGACATGTTGGGGGACGGGGATTCCCCGGGTCCGGGATTTACCCCCCACGACTCCGCCCCCT
ACGGCGCTCTGGATATGGCCGACTTCGAGTTTGAGCAGATGTTTACCGATGCCCTTGGAATTGACGAGTA
CGGTGGGGGCGCGCCAACTCAAGACGAATTCACCCAACTCTCCCAATCAATCGCCGAGTTCCACACGTAC
CAACTCGGTAACGGCCGTTGCTCATCTCTCCTAGCTCAGCGAATCCACGCGCCGCCGGAAACAGTATGGT
CCGTGGTCAGACGTTTCGATAGGCCACAGATTTACAAACACTTCATCAAAAGCTGTAACGTGAGTGAAGA
TTTCGAGATGCGAGTGGGATGCACGCGCGACGTGAACGTGATAAGTGGATTACCGGCGAATACGTCACGA
GAGAGATTAGATCTGTTGGACGATGATCGGAGAGTGACTGGGTTTAGTATAACCGGTGGTGAACATAGGC
TGAGGAATTATAAATCGGTTACGACGGTTCATAGATTTGAGAAAGAAGAAGAAGAAGAAAGGATCTGGAC
CGTTGTTTTGGAATCTTATGTTGTTGATGTACCGGAAGGTAATTCGGAGGAAGATACGAGATTGTTTGCT
GATACGGTTATTAGATTGAATCTTCAGAAACTTGCTTCGATCACTGAAGCTATGAACTACCCATACGATG
TTCCAGATTACGCTGGATCCTGAGACCAGACCAATAAAAAACGCCCGGCGGCAACCGAGCGTTCTGAACA
AATCCAGATGGAGTTCTGAGGTCATTACTGGATCTATCAACAGGAGTCCAAGCGAGCTCGATATCAAATT
ACGCCCCGCCCTGCCACTCATCGCAGTACTGTTGTAATTCATTAAGCATTCTGCCGACATGGAAGCCATC
ACAAACGGCATGATGAACCTGAATCGCCAGCGGCATCAGCACCTTGTCGCCTTGCGTATAATATTTGCCC
ATGGTGAAAACGGGGGCGAAGAAGTTGTCCATATTGGCCACGTTTAAATCAAAACTGGTGAAACTCACCC
AGGGATTGGCTGAAACGAAAAACATATTCTCAATAAACCCTTTAGGGAAATAGGCCAGGTTTTCACCGTA
ACACGCCACATCTTGCGAATATATGTGTAGAAACTGCCGGAAATCGTCGTGGTATTCACTCCAGAGCGAT
GAAAACGTTTCAGTTTGCTCATGGAAAACGGTGTAACAAGGGTGAACACTATCCCATATCACCAGCTCAC
CGTCTTTCATTGCCATACGAAATTCCGGATGAGCATTCATCAGGCGGGCAAGAATGTGAATAAAGGCCGG
ATAAAACTTGTGCTTATTTTTCTTTACGGTCTTTAAAAAGGCCGTAATATCCAGCTGAACGGTCTGGTTA
TAGGTACATTGAGCAACTGACTGAAATGCCTCAAAATGTTCTTTACGATGCCATTGGGATATATCAACGG
TGGTATATCCAGTGATTTTTTTCTCCATTTTAGCTTCCTTAGCTCCTGAAAATCTCGATAACTCAAAAAA
TACGCCCGGTAGTGATCTTATTTCATTATGGTGAAAGTTGGAACCTCTTACGTGCCCGATCAATCATGAC
CAAAATCCCTTAACGTGAGTTTTCGTTCCACTGAGCGTCAGACCCCGTAGAAAAGATCAAAGGATCTTCT
TGAGATCCTTTTTTTCTGCGCGTAATCTGCTGCTTGCAAACAAAAAAACCACCGCTACCAGCGGTGGTTT
GTTTGCCGGATCAAGAGCTACCAACTCTTTTTCCGAAGGTAACTGGCTTCAGCAGAGCGCAGATACCAAA
TACTGTTCTTCTAGTGTAGCCGTAGTTAGGCCACCACTTCAAG
Features (pLannotate 1.2.2; 7 found; start..end, strand, type, name):
    544..777     +  CDS            VP16 AD: transcriptional activation domain of herpes simplex virus protein VP16 (Triezenberg et al., 1988; Cousens et al., 1989); UL48
    787..1317    +  CDS            PYL1 (fragment): PYL1_ARATH - Also known as RCAR12. Experimental evidence at protein level: Swiss-Prot protein existence level 1. Receptor for abscisic acid (ABA) required for ABA-mediated responses such as stomatal closure and germination inhibition. Inhibits the activity of group-A protein phosphatases type 2C (PP2Cs) when activated by ABA (PubMed:19407143, PubMed:19855379, PubMed:19893533, PubMed:19898420, PubMed:23844015, PubMed:21658606). Can be activated by both (-)-ABA and (+)-ABA (PubMed:23844015). From Arabidopsis thaliana (Mouse-ear cress).
   1318..1344    +  CDS            3xHA (fragment): three tandem HA epitope tags
   1364..1398    -  terminator     lambda t0 terminator: minimal transcription terminator from phage lambda (Scholtissek and Grosse, 1987)
   1472..2128    -  CDS            cat: CAT_ECOLX - Experimental evidence at protein level: Swiss-Prot protein existence level 1. This enzyme is an effector of chloramphenicol resistance in bacteria. From Escherichia coli. This protein is used as a marker in many commonly used cloning vectors, such as pACYC184.
   2129..2226    -  promoter       cat promoter: promoter of the E. coli cat gene encoding chloramphenicol acetyltransferase
   2310..405     +  rep_origin     ori (across the origin): high-copy-number ColE1/pMB1/pBR322/pUC origin of replication
