[The description below was written by a language model from this plasmid's Addgene catalogue record and pLannotate feature annotations shown in this document.]
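Description:
MTK3_012 is a small (about 2.5 kb) part plasmid from the Mammalian Toolkit (MTK), a hierarchical modular cloning system for assembling genetic circuits for mammalian cells. It is built on the MTK0_027 part-entry backbone and, although catalogued as a mammalian expression vector, it carries no annotated mammalian promoter or polyadenylation signal of its own. It stores a coding sequence as a "Type 3" part, the position generally reserved for coding sequences in the MTK, and this part is meant to be combined with promoter, terminator and other parts in later assembly steps. The insert was introduced through BsmBI sites that were destroyed during cloning. The plasmid is maintained in E. coli by a high-copy ColE1/pUC-type origin. Selection is with chloramphenicol through the cat gene, which is driven by its native promoter and followed by a lambda t0 terminator.

The payload is a synthetic fusion, VP16::PYLcs::HA. It consists of the herpes simplex virus VP16 transcriptional activation domain, then a fragment of the Arabidopsis thaliana abscisic acid (ABA) receptor PYL1 (the PYLcs domain), then a short C-terminal HA epitope. The feature table matches this epitope to a partial 3xHA, and its length is consistent with a single HA tag for detection. PYL1 binds group-A PP2C phosphatases when it is activated by ABA, and this interaction has been adapted as a chemically induced dimerization system. The record does not name the partner component. In such systems the PYL–VP16 half is typically paired with a PP2C-derived domain fused to a DNA-binding module, so that adding ABA recruits the activator to a target promoter and gives small-molecule-inducible transcription in engineered mammalian circuits.
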