Addgene plasmid #123727: MTK3_012
Purpose: Encodes HA-tagged PYLcs fused to VP16 activator domain as a Type 3 part to be used in the MTK system
Depositing lab: Hana El-Samad. Depositing organization: University of California, San Francisco (UCSF). Publication: A Toolkit for Rapid Modular Construction of Biological Circuits in Mammalian Cells. Fonseca JP, Bonny AR, Kumar GR, Ng AH, Town J, Wu QC, Aslankoohi E, Chen SY, Dods G, Harrigan P, Osimiri LC, Kistler AL, El-Samad H. ACS Synth Biol. 2019 Nov 15;8(11):2593-2606. doi: 10.1021/acssynbio.9b00322. Epub 2019 Nov 5. PubMed 31686495.
Backbone
  Vector backbone: MTK0_027
  Vector type: Mammalian Expression
Growth in bacteria
  Bacterial resistance: Chloramphenicol, 25 μg/mL
  Growth temperature: 37°C
  Growth strain: DH5alpha
  Copy number: Unknown
Gene/Insert
  Gene/Insert name: VP16::PYLcs::HA
  Species: Synthetic
  Cloning method: Restriction Enzyme; 5′ cloning site BsmBI (destroyed during cloning); 3′ cloning site BsmBI (destroyed during cloning)
Terms and licenses: Academic/Nonprofit Terms; Industry Terms: Not Available to Industry
Depositor comments: Type 3 parts are generally reserved for coding sequences in the MTK. Part sequence is from 10.1126/scisignal.2001449 Please visit https://www.biorxiv.org/content/10.1101/506188v2 for BioRxiv preprint
How to cite: MTK3_012 was a gift from Hana El-Samad (Addgene plasmid # 123727 ; http://n2t.net/addgene:123727 ; RRID:Addgene_123727)
